Addgene plasmid #11227: pGEX Rad
Depositing lab: Ronald Kahn. Depositing organization: Joslin Diabetes Center. Publication: Characterization of Rad, a new member of Ras/GTPase superfamily, and its regulation by a unique GTPase-activating protein (GAP)-like activity. Zhu J, Reynet C, Caldwell JS, Kahn CR. J Biol Chem. 1995 Mar 3. 270(9):4805-12. 10.1074/jbc.270.19.11646 PubMed 7876254.
Backbone
  Vector backbone: pGEX-2T
  Backbone manufacturer: Amersham
  Backbone size w/o insert (bp): 4950
  Vector type: Bacterial Expression
Growth in bacteria
  Bacterial resistance: Ampicillin, 100 μg/mL
  Growth temperature: 37°C
  Growth strain: DH5alpha
  Copy number: High Copy
Gene/Insert
  Gene/Insert name: Rad
  Species: H. sapiens (human)
  Insert size (bp): 1200
  Mutation: N39: deletion of amino acids 1-39
  Entrez Gene: RRAD (a.k.a. RAD, RAD1, REM3)
  Tag / fusion protein: GST (N terminal on backbone)
  Cloning method: Restriction Enzyme; 5′ cloning site BamHI (not destroyed); 3′ cloning site EcoRI (not destroyed)
  Sequencing primers: 5′ pGEX5'
Terms and licenses: Academic/Nonprofit Terms; Industry Terms: Not Available to Industry
Depositor comments: Wildtype Rad residues 40-308: begins at Rad 2nd ATG.
How to cite: pGEX Rad was a gift from Ronald Kahn (Addgene plasmid # 11227 ; http://n2t.net/addgene:11227 ; RRID:Addgene_11227)
