[The description below was written by a language model from this plasmid's Addgene catalogue record.]
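Description:
pGEX Rad is a bacterial expression plasmid built on the pGEX-2T backbone (about 4.95 kb without insert) for producing a glutathione S-transferase fusion of human Rad, the Ras-related GTPase encoded by RRAD (also called RAD, RAD1 or REM3). It is a high-copy plasmid maintained in E. coli under ampicillin selection. No feature table accompanies the record, so the promoter and origin are not explicitly listed. pGEX-series vectors generally drive the GST fusion from an IPTG-inducible tac promoter with a lacI repressor gene on the plasmid, and pGEX-2T carries a thrombin cleavage site between GST and the cloning site that allows the tag to be removed after purification.

The insert is roughly 1.2 kb and was cloned between BamHI and EcoRI, both of which were retained, placing Rad in frame downstream of the backbone-encoded N-terminal GST. The Rad coding sequence is N-terminally truncated. Amino acids 1–39 are deleted, so the fusion carries otherwise wild-type residues 40–308, beginning at the second ATG of the Rad open reading frame.

The construct is suited to expressing recombinant GST-Rad in bacteria and purifying it by glutathione affinity. The associated publication concerns the characterisation of Rad as a Ras/GTPase superfamily member and its regulation by a GAP-like activity, which suggests use in biochemical work such as guanine nucleotide binding and GTPase assays. Users should bear in mind that the protein lacks the first 39 residues of the full-length sequence.
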