>Addgene plasmid #11227 | pGEX Rad | addgene partial sequence | sequence record 37121 | pGEX-5 5'-GGGCTGGCAAGCCACGTTTGGTG-3'
AATCGGATCTGGTTCCGCGTGGATCCATGCCGGTGGACGAGCGCGACCTGCAGGCGGCGCTGACCCCGGG
TGCCCTGACGGCGGCCGCGGCCGGGACGGGGACCCAGGGTCCCAGGCTGGACTGGCCCGAGGACTCCGAG
GACTCGCTCAGCTCAGGGGGCAGCGACTCAGACGAGAGCGTTTACAAGGTGCTGCTGCTGGGGGCGCCCG
GCGTGGGCAAGAGCGCCCTGGCGCGCATCTTCGGCGGTGTGGAGGACGGGCCTGAAGCAGAGGCAGCAGG
GCACACCTATGATCGCTCCATTGTAGTGGACGGAGAAGAGGCATCACTCATGGTCTACGACATTTGGGAG
CAGGACGGGGGCCGCTGGTTGCCCGGCCACTGCATGGCCATGGGGGATGCCTATGTCATTGTGTACTCAG
TGACGGACAAGGGCAGCTTCGAGAAGGCCTCAGAACTGCGGGTCCAGCTGCGGCGTGCACGGCAAACAGA
TGATGTGCCCATCATCCTCGTGGGCAACAAGAGCGACCTGGTGCGCTCTCGTGAGGTCTCGGTGGATGAG
GGCCGGGCCTGCGCGGTGGTCTTTGACTGCAAGTTCATTGAGACATCAGCGGCATTGCACCACAATGTCC
AGGCGCTGTTTGAAGGTGTCGTGCGCCAGATACGCCTGCGCAGG
